Addgene plasmid #223884: pD(Nt)_His10-TS-3C
Purpose: 4G-cloning donor for N-terminal His10-TwinStrep-3C tag
Depositing lab: Stephan Gruber. Depositing organization: Universite de Lausanne (UNIL). Publication: 4G cloning: rapid gene assembly for expression of multisubunit protein complexes in diverse hosts. Taschner M, Dickinson JB, Roisne-Hamelin F, Gruber S. Life Sci Alliance. 2024 Dec 2;8(1):e202402899. doi: 10.26508/lsa.202402899. Print 2025 Jan. PubMed 39622624.
Backbone
  Vector backbone: pD
  Vector type: Golden-Gate Donor
Growth in bacteria
  Bacterial resistance: Chloramphenicol, 25 μg/mL
  Growth temperature: 37°C
  Growth strain: Pir1 ; strain contains pir-116 mutation for plasmid maintenance at high copy
  Copy number: High Copy
Gene/Insert
  Gene/Insert name: His10-TwinStrep-3C
  Species: Synthetic
  Cloning method: Gibson Cloning
Terms and licenses: Academic/Nonprofit Terms; Industry Terms: Not Available to Industry
Depositor comments: Please visit https://doi.org/10.1101/2024.06.17.599261 for bioRxiv preprint.
How to cite: pD(Nt)_His10-TS-3C was a gift from Stephan Gruber (Addgene plasmid # 223884 ; http://n2t.net/addgene:223884 ; RRID:Addgene_223884)
