[The description below was written by a language model from this plasmid's Addgene catalogue record and pLannotate feature annotations shown in this document.]
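Description:
pD(Nt)_His10-TS-3C is a small (about 2 kb) Golden Gate donor plasmid built on the pD backbone for the 4G-cloning system, a modular gene-assembly method for expressing multisubunit protein complexes in different hosts. It is not an expression vector. Instead it serves as a parts donor that supplies an N-terminal tag module to be joined to a gene of interest during assembly. The plasmid replicates from the R6K γ origin, which depends on the pi initiator protein supplied in trans. It must therefore be kept in a pir-expressing E. coli strain, and the recorded host carries the pir-116 mutation, which gives high copy number. This conditional origin generally prevents the donor from persisting when assembly reactions are transformed into ordinary cloning strains. Selection is by chloramphenicol, through the cat gene driven by its native promoter.

The synthetic insert encodes a 10xHis tag followed by a TwinStrep tag, annotated as two Strep-Tag II fragments, and, according to the catalogue entry, a 3C protease cleavage site. The 3C site is not annotated separately in the feature table. Together these elements allow affinity purification on immobilised metal and Strep-Tactin resins, followed by proteolytic removal of the tags from the N-terminus of the target protein. A loxP site lies upstream of the tag module, but the record does not state its role. Short annotated fragments matching the Tn5 transposase and a T7 gene 10B-derived solubility tag are partial automated hits and are probably not functional elements. No promoter driving the tag cassette is annotated, and the record does not list the Golden Gate restriction sites.
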