Features (pLannotate 1.2.2; 9 found; start..end, strand, type, name):
     29..131     +  promoter       cat promoter: promoter of the E. coli cat gene encoding chloramphenicol acetyltransferase
    132..788     +  CDS            cat: CAT_ECOLX - Experimental evidence at protein level: Swiss-Prot protein existence level 1. This enzyme is an effector of chloramphenicol resistance in bacteria. From Escherichia coli. This protein is used as a marker in many commonly used cloning vectors, such as pACYC184.
   1064..1177    -  CDS            tnpA (fragment): TN5P_ECOLX - Also known as tnp. Experimental evidence at protein level: Swiss-Prot protein existence level 1. Mediates transposition of transposon Tn5 by a 'cut and paste' mechanism. First, the monomeric transposase binds the 19 bp inverted DNA repeats flanking the transposon. Then, dimerization of the DNA- bound transposase creates a synaptic DNA complex. After nicking of the first DNA strand, excision of the transposon proceeds through a series of intermediates. The transposase then mediates the insertion of the transposon at a new site by strand transfer. The activity of the wild- type tran
   1186..1542    -  rep_origin     R6K γ ori: γ replication origin from E. coli plasmid R6K; requires the R6K initiator protein pi for replication
   1595..1628    +  protein_bind   loxP: Cre-mediated recombination occurs in the 8-bp core sequence (GCATACAT). Cre recombinase
   1695..1724    +  CDS            10xHis: 10xHis affinity tag
   1740..1759    +  CDS            Strep-Tag II (fragment): peptide that binds Strep-Tactin®, an engineered form of streptavidin
   1800..1822    +  CDS            Strep-Tag II (fragment): peptide that binds Strep-Tactin®, an engineered form of streptavidin
   1887..1936    +  CDS            SET1 (fragment): solubility-enhancement tag derived from T7 phage gene 10B
>Addgene plasmid #223884 | pD(Nt)_His10-TS-3C | addgene full sequence | sequence record 445945 | Addgene NGS Result
GGGCCAACTTTTGGCGAAAATGAGACGTTGATCGGCACGTAAGAGGGTCCAACTTTCACCATAATGAAAT
AAGATCACTACCGGGCGTATTTTTTGAGTTATCGAGATTTTCAGGAGCTAAGGAAGCTAAAATGGAGAAA
AAAATCACTGGATATACCACCGTTGATATATCCCAATGGCATCGTAAAGAACATTTTGAGGCATTTCAGT
CAGTTGCTCAATGTACCTATAACCAGACCGTTCAGCTGGATATTACGGCCTTTTTAAAGACCGTAAAGAA
AAATAAGCACAAGTTTTATCCGGCCTTTATTCACATTCTTGCCCGCCTGATGAATGCTCATCCGGAATTC
CGTATGGCAATGAAAGACGGTGAGCTGGTGATATGGGATAGTGTTCACCCTTGTTACACCGTTTTCCATG
AGCAAACTGAAACGTTTTCATCGCTCTGGAGTGAATACCACGACGATTTCCGGCAGTTTCTACACATATA
TTCGCAAGATGTGGCGTGTTACGGTGAAAACCTGGCCTATTTCCCTAAAGGGTTTATTGAGAATATGTTT
TTCGTCTCAGCCAATCCCTGGGTGAGTTTCACCAGTTTTGATTTAAACGTGGCCAATATGGACAACTTCT
TCGCCCCCGTTTTCACCATGGGCAAATATTATACGCAAGGCGACAAGGTGCTGATGCCGCTGGCGATTCA
GGTTCATCATGCCGTTTGTGATGGCTTCCATGTCGGCAGAATGCTTAATGAATTACAACAGTACTGCGAT
GAGTGGCAGGGTGGGGCGTAATTTTTTTAAGGCAGTTATTGGTGCCCTTAAACGCCTGGTTGCTACGCCT
GAATAAGTGATAATAAGCGGATGAATGGCAGAAATTCGAAAGCAAATTCGACCCGGTCGTCGGTTCAGGG
CAGGGTCGTTAAATAGCCGCTTATGTCTATTGCTGGTTTACCGGTTTATTGACTACCGGAAGCAGTGTGA
CCGTGTGCTTCTCAAATGCCTGAGGCCAGTTTGCTCAGGCTCTCCCCGTGGAGGTAATAATTGACGATAT
GATCATTTATTCTGCCTCCCAGCTGACATTCATCCGGGGTCAGCACCGTTTCTGCGGACTGGCTTTCTAC
GTGTTCCGCTTCCTTTAGCAGCCCTTGCGCCCTGAGTGCTTGCGGCAGCGTGAAGCTAATTCCCATGTCA
GCCGTTAAGTGTTCCTGTGTCACTCAAAATTGCTTTGAGAGGCTCTAAGGGCTTCTCAGTGCGTTACATC
CCTGGCTTGTTGTCCACAACCGTTAAACCTTAAAAGCTTTAAAAGCCTTATATATTCTTTTTTTTCTTAT
AAAACTTAAAACCTTAGAGGCTATTTAAGTTGCTGATTTATATTAATTTTATTGTTCAAACATGAGAGCT
TAGTACGTGAAACATGAGAGCTTAGTACGTTAGCCATGAGAGCTTAGTACGTTAGCCATGAGGGTTTAGT
TCGTTAAACATGAGAGCTTAGTACGTTAAACATGAGAGCTTAGTACGTGAAACATGAGAGCTTAGTACGT
ACTATCAACAGGTTGAACTGCTGATCAACAGATCCTCTACGCGGCCGCGGTACCATAACTTCGTATAGCA
TACATTATACGAAGTTATCTGCCAGGCACATGGGTTTTACTAGTATCGATTCGCGACCTACTCCGGAATA
TTAGGTCTCAGGCGCACCATCACCATCACCATCACCATCACCATGGTGGATCTAGCGCTTGGAGCCACCC
GCAGTTCGAGAAAGGTGGAGGTTCCGGAGGTGGATCGGGAGGTGGATCGTGGAGCCACCCGCAGTTCGAA
AAACTGGAAGTTCTGTTCCAGGGGCCCGCAGCCATGGAGACCCACTGCTTGAGCCTAGAAGATCCGGCTG
CTAACAAAGCCCGAAAGGAAGCTGAGTTGGCTGCTGTCACCGCTGAGCAATAACTATCATAACCCCTAGG
TGCCATTTCATTACCTCTTTCTCCGCACCCGACATAGATCT
